>Addgene plasmid #161753 | pcDNA3.1(+)-ExRai-AKAR2 | depositor full sequence | sequence record 313683 | pcDNA3.1(+)-ExRai-AKAR2 sequence 6631 bps
GACGGATCGGGAGATCTCCCGATCCCCTATGGTGCACTCTCAGTACAATCTGCTCTGATGCCGCATAGTT
AAGCCAGTATCTGCTCCCTGCTTGTGTGTTGGAGGTCGCTGAGTAGTGCGCGAGCAAAATTTAAGCTACA
ACAAGGCAAGGCTTGACCGACAATTGCATGAAGAATCTGCTTAGGGTTAGGCGTTTTGCGCTGCTTCGCG
ATGTACGGGCCAGATATACGCGTTGACATTGATTATTGACTAGTTATTAATAGTAATCAATTACGGGGTC
ATTAGTTCATAGCCCATATATGGAGTTCCGCGTTACATAACTTACGGTAAATGGCCCGCCTGGCTGACCG
CCCAACGACCCCCGCCCATTGACGTCAATAATGACGTATGTTCCCATAGTAACGCCAATAGGGACTTTCC
ATTGACGTCAATGGGTGGAGTATTTACGGTAAACTGCCCACTTGGCAGTACATCAAGTGTATCATATGCC
AAGTACGCCCCCTATTGACGTCAATGACGGTAAATGGCCCGCCTGGCATTATGCCCAGTACATGACCTTA
TGGGACTTTCCTACTTGGCAGTACATCTACGTATTAGTCATCGCTATTACCATGGTGATGCGGTTTTGGC
AGTACATCAATGGGCGTGGATAGCGGTTTGACTCACGGGGATTTCCAAGTCTCCACCCCATTGACGTCAA
TGGGAGTTTGTTTTGGCACCAAAATCAACGGGACTTTCCAAAATGTCGTAACAACTCCGCCCCATTGACG
CAAATGGGCGGTAGGCGTGTACGGTGGGAGGTCTATATAAGCAGAGCTCTCTGGCTAACTAGAGAACCCA
CTGCTTACTGGCTTATCGAAATTAATACGACTCACTATAGGGAGACCCAAGCTGGCTAGCGTTTAAACTT
AAGCTTGCGGCCGCCACCGGATCCCATGCTGCGTCGCGCCACCCTGGTGGACGGCGGCACCGGCGGCAGC
GAGCTCAGCTTCTGCAACGTCTATATCAAGGCCGACAAGCAGAAGAACGGCATCAAGGCGAACTTCAAGA
TCCGCCACAACATCGAGGACGGCGGCGTGCAGCTCGCCTACCACTACCAGCAGAACACCCCCATCGGCGA
CGGCCCCGTGCTGCTGCCCGACAACCACTACCTGAGCGTGCAGTCCAAACTTTCGAAAGACCCCAACGAG
AAGCGCGATCACATGGTCCTGCTGGAGTTCGTGACCGCCGCCGGGATCACTCTCGGCATGGACGAGCTGT
ACAAGGGCGGTACCGGAGGGAGCATGGTGAGCAAGGGCGAGGAGCTGTTCACCGGGGTGGTGCCCATCCT
GGTCGAGCTGGACGGCGACGTAAACGGCCACAAGTTCAGCGTGTCCGGCGAGGGTGAGGGCGATGCCACC
TACGGCAAGCTGACCCTGAAGTTCATCTGCACCACCGGCAAGCTGCCCGTGCCCTGGCCCACCCTCGTGA
CCACCCTGACCTACGGCGTGCAGTGCTTCAGCCGCTACCCCGACCACATGAAGCAGCACGACTTCTTCAA
GTCCGCCATGCCCGAAGGCTACATCCAGGAGCGCACCATCTTCTTCAAGGACGACGGCAACTACAAGACC
CGCGCCGAGGTGAAGTTCGAGGGCGACACCCTGGTGAACCGCATCGAGCTGAAGGGCATCGACTTCAAGG
AGGACGGCAACATCCTGGGGCACAAGCTGGAGTACAACTTGCTGCATAAGTTTTCTCAAGAACAGATCGG
CGAAAACATTGTGTGCAGGGTCATTTGTACCACGGGTCAAATTCCCATCCGAGATTTGTCAGCTGATATT
TCACAAGTGCTTAAGGAAAAACGATCCATAAAGAAAGTTTGGACATTTGGTAGAAACCCAGCCTGTGACT
ATCATTTAGGAAACATTTCAAGACTGTCAAATAAGCATTTCCAAATACTACTAGGAGAAGACGGTAACCT
TTTATTGAATGACATTTCCACTAATGGGACCTGGTTAAATGGGCAAAAAGTCGAGAAGAACAGCAATCAG
TTACTGTCTCAAGGTGATGAAATAACCGTTGGTGTAGGCGTGGAATCAGATATTTTATCTCTGGTCATTT
TCATAAACGACAAATTTAAGCAGTGCCTCGAGCAGAACAAAGTTGATCGCTAGGAATTCCTGCAGATATC
CAGCACAGTGGCGGCCGCTCGAGTCTAGAGGGCCCGTTTAAACCCGCTGATCAGCCTCGACTGTGCCTTC
TAGTTGCCAGCCATCTGTTGTTTGCCCCTCCCCCGTGCCTTCCTTGACCCTGGAAGGTGCCACTCCCACT
GTCCTTTCCTAATAAAATGAGGAAATTGCATCGCATTGTCTGAGTAGGTGTCATTCTATTCTGGGGGGTG
GGGTGGGGCAGGACAGCAAGGGGGAGGATTGGGAAGACAATAGCAGGCATGCTGGGGATGCGGTGGGCTC
TATGGCTTCTGAGGCGGAAAGAACCAGCTGGGGCTCTAGGGGGTATCCCC
[124 nt withheld, positions 2501-2624]
C
[91 nt withheld, positions 2626-2716]
A
[49 nt withheld, positions 2718-2766]
CCTTTGACGTTGGAGTCCACGTTCTTT
[37 nt withheld, positions 2794-2830]
ACCCTATCTCGGTCTATTCTTTTGATTTATAAGGGATTTTGCCGATTTCGGCCTATTGGTTAAAAAATGA
GCTGATTTAACAAAAATTTAACGCGAATTAATTCTGTGGAATGTGTGTCAGTTAGGGTGTGGAAAGTCCC
CAGGCTCCCCAGCAGGCAGAAGTATGCAAAGCATGCATCTCAATTAGTCAGCAACCAGGTGTGGAAAGTC
CCCAGGCTCCCCAGCAGGCAGAAGTATGCAAAGCATGCATCTCAATTAGTCAGCAACCATAGTCCCGCCC
CTAACTCCGCCCATCCCGCCCCTAACTCCGCCCAGTTCCGCCCATTCTCCGCCCCATGGCTGACTAATTT
TTTTTATTTATGCAGAGGCCGAGGCCGCCTCTGCCTCTGAGCTATTCCAGAAGTAGTGAGGAGGCTTTTT
TGGAGGCCTAGGCTTTTGCAAAAAGCTCCCGGGAGCTTGTATATCCATTTTCGGATCTGATCAAGAGACA
GGATGAGGATCGTTTCGCATGATTGAACAAGATGGATTGCACGCAGGTTCTCCGGCCGCTTGGGTGGAGA
GGCTATTCGGCTATGACTGGGCACAACAGACAATCGGCTGCTCTGATGCCGCCGTGTTCCGGCTGTCAGC
GCAGGGGCGCCCGGTTCTTTTTGTCAAGACCGACCTGTCCGGTGCCCTGAATGAACTGCAGGACGAGGCA
GCGCGGCTATCGTGGCTGGCCACGACGGGCGTTCCTTGCGCAGCTGTGCTCGACGTTGTCACTGAAGCGG
GAAGGGACTGGCTGCTATTGGGCGAAGTGCCGGGGCAGGATCTCCTGTCATCTCACCTTGCTCCTGCCGA
GAAAGTATCCATCATGGCTGATGCAATGCGGCGGCTGCATACGCTTGATCCGGCTACCTGCCCATTCGAC
CACCAAGCGAAACATCGCATCGAGCGAGCACGTACTCGGATGGAAGCCGGTCTTGTCGATCAGGATGATC
TGGACGAAGAGCATCAGGGGCTCGCGCCAGCCGAACTGTTCGCCAGGCTCAAGGCGCGCATGCCCGACGG
CGAGGATCTCGTCGTGACCCATGGCGATGCCTGCTTGCCGAATATCATGGTGGAAAATGGCCGCTTTTCT
GGATTCATCGACTGTGGCCGGCTGGGTGTGGCGGACCGCTATCAGGACATAGCGTTGGCTACCCGTGATA
TTGCTGAAGAGCTTGGCGGCGAATGGGCTGACCGCTTCCTCGTGCTTTACGGTATCGCCGCTCCCGATTC
GCAGCGCATCGCCTTCTATCGCCTTCTTGACGAGTTCTTCTGAGCGGGACTCTGGGGTTCGAAATGACCG
ACCAAGCGACGCCCAACCTGCCATCACGAGATTTCGATTCCACCGCCGCCTTCTATGAAAGGTTGGGCTT
CGGAATCGTTTTCCGGGACGCCGGCTGGATGATCCTCCAGCGCGGGGATCTCATGCTGGAGTTCTTCGCC
CACCCCAACTTGTTTATTGCAGCTTATAATGGTTACAAATAAAGCAATAGCATCACAAATTTCACAAATA
AAGCATTTTTTTCACTGCATTCTAGTTGTGGTTTGTCCAAACTCATCAATGTATCTTATCATGTCTGTAT
ACCGTCGACCTCTAGCTAGAGCTTGGCGTAATCATGGTCATAGCTGTTTCCTGTGTGAAATTGTTATCCG
CTCACAATTCCACACAACATACGAGCCGGAAGCATAAAGTGTAAAGCCTGGGGTGCCTAATGAGTGAGCT
AACTCACATTAATTGCGTTGCGCTCACTGCCCGCTTTCCAGTCGGGAAACCTGTCGTGCCAGCTGCATTA
ATGAATCGGCCAACGCGCGGGGAGAGGCGGTTTGCGTATTGGGCGCTCTTCCGCTTCCTCGCTCACTGAC
TCGCTGCGCTCGGTCGTTCGGCTGCGGCGAGCGGTATCAGCTCACTCAAAGGCGGTAATACGGTTATCCA
CAGAATCAGGGGATAACGCAGGAAAGAACATGTGAGCAAAAGGCCAGCAAAAGGCCAGGAACCGTAAAAA
GGCCGCGTTGCTGGCGTTTTTCCATAGGCTCCGCCCCCCTGACGAGCATCACAAAAATCGACGCTCAAGT
CAGAGGTGGCGAAACCCGACAGGACTATAAAGATACCAGGCGTTTCCCCCTGGAAGCTCCCTCGTGCGCT
CTCCTGTTCCGACCCTGCCGCTTACCGGATACCTGTCCGCCTTTCTCCCTTCGGGAAGCGTGGCGCTTTC
TCATAGCTCACGCTGTAGGTATCTCAGTTCGGTGTAGGTCGTTCGCTCCAAGCTGGGCTGTGTGCACGAA
CCCCCCGTTCAGCCCGACCGCTGCGCCTTATCCGGTAACTATCGTCTTGAGTCCAACCCGGTAAGACACG
ACTTATCGCCACTGGCAGCAGCCACTGGTAACAGGATTAGCAGAGCGAGGTATGTAGGCGGTGCTACAGA
GTTCTTGAAGTGGTGGCCTAACTACGGCTACACTAGAAGAACAGTATTTGGTATCTGCGCTCTGCTGAAG
CCAGTTACCTTCGGAAAAAGAGTTGGTAGCTCTTGATCCGGCAAACAAACCACCGCTGGTAGCGGTTTTT
TTGTTTGCAAGCAGCAGATTACGCGCAGAAAAAAAGGATCTCAAGAAGATCCTTTGATCTTTTCTACGGG
GTCTGACGCTCAGTGGAACGAAAACTCACGTTAAGGGATTTTGGTCATGAGATTATCAAAAAGGATCTTC
ACCTAGATCCTTTTAAATTAAAAATGAAGTTTTAAATCAATCTAAAGTATATATGAGTAAACTTGGTCTG
ACAGTTACCAATGCTTAATCAGTGAGGCACCTATCTCAGCGATCTGTCTATTTCGTTCATCCATAGTTGC
CTGACTCCCCGTCGTGTAGATAACTACGATACGGGAGGGCTTACCATCTGGCCCCAGTGCTGCAATGATA
CCGCGAGACCCACGCTCACCGGCTCCAGATTTATCAGCAATAAACCAGCCAGCCGGAAGGGCCGAGCGCA
GAAGTGGTCCTGCAACTTTATCCGCCTCCATCCAGTCTATTAATTGTTGCCGGGAAGCTAGAGTAAGTAG
TTCGCCAGTTAATAGTTTGCGCAACGTTGTTGCCATTGCTACAGGCATCGTGGTGTCACGCTCGTCGTTT
GGTATGGCTTCATTCAGCTCCGGTTCCCAACGATCAAGGCGAGTTACATGATCCCCCATGTTGTGCAAAA
AAGCGGTTAGCTCCTTCGGTCCTCCGATCGTTGTCAGAAGTAAGTTGGCCGCAGTGTTATCACTCATGGT
TATGGCAGCACTGCATAATTCTCTTACTGTCATGCCATCCGTAAGATGCTTTTCTGTGACTGGTGAGTAC
TCAACCAAGTCATTCTGAGAATAGTGTATGCGGCGACCGAGTTGCTCTTGCCCGGCGTCAATACGGGATA
ATACCGCGCCACATAGCAGAACTTTAAAAGTGCTCATCATTGGAAAACGTTCTTCGGGGCGAAAACTCTC
AAGGATCTTACCGCTGTTGAGATCCAGTTCGATGTAACCCACTCGTGCACCCAACTGATCTTCAGCATCT
TTTACTTTCACCAGCGTTTCTGGGTGAGCAAAAACAGGAAGGCAAAATGCCGCAAAAAAGGGAATAAGGG
CGACACGGAAATGTTGAATACTCATACTCTTCCTTTTTCAATATTATTGAAGCATTTATCAGGGTTATTG
TCTCATGAGCGGATACATATTTGAATGTATTTAGAAAAATAAACAAATAGGGGTTCCGCGCACATTTCCC
CGAAAAGTGCCACCTGACGTC
Features (pLannotate 1.2.2; 21 found; start..end, strand, type, name):
     28..80      -  misc_feature   bom (fragment): basis of mobility region from pBR322
    235..614     +  enhancer       CMV enhancer: human cytomegalovirus immediate early enhancer
    615..818     +  promoter       CMV promoter: human cytomegalovirus (CMV) immediate early promoter
    814..847     +  LTR            5' LTR (truncated) (fragment): truncated 5' long terminal repeat (LTR) from HIV-1
    863..881     +  promoter       T7 promoter: promoter for bacteriophage T7 RNA polymerase
    996..1718    +  CDS            cEGFP: cEGFP is a basic (constitutively fluorescent) green fluorescent protein published in 2008, derived from Aequorea victoria.
   1719..2150    +  CDS            RAD53 (fragment): RAD53_YEAST - Also known as MEC2, SAD1, SPK1. Experimental evidence at protein level: Swiss-Prot protein existence level 1. Controls S-phase checkpoint as well as G1 and G2 DNA damage checkpoints. Phosphorylates proteins on serine, threonine, and tyrosine. Prevents entry into anaphase and mitotic exit after DNA damage via regulation of the Polo kinase CDC5. Seems to be involved in the phosphorylation of RPH1. From Saccharomyces cerevisiae (strain ATCC 204508 / S288c) (Baker's yeast).
   2231..2455    +  polyA_signal   bGH poly(A) signal: bovine growth hormone polyadenylation signal
   2459..2480    +  promoter       SV40 promoter (fragment): SV40 enhancer and early promoter
   2501..2929    +  rep_origin     f1 ori (sequence partly withheld): f1 bacteriophage origin of replication; arrow indicates direction of (+) strand synthesis
   2943..3272    +  promoter       SV40 promoter: SV40 enhancer and early promoter
   3339..4130    +  CDS            neo: KKA2_KLEPN - Also known as kan, nptII. Experimental evidence at protein level: Swiss-Prot protein existence level 1. Resistance to kanamycin, neomycin, paromomycin, ribostamycin, butirosin and gentamicin B. From Klebsiella pneumoniae.
   4154..4312    +  CDS            ble (fragment): BLE_KLEPN - Experimental evidence at protein level: Swiss-Prot protein existence level 1. Binding protein with a strong affinity to the bleomycin family of antibiotics. Binds to CL990; an antimitotic-antibiotic compound. From Klebsiella pneumoniae.
   4307..4428    +  polyA_signal   SV40 poly(A) signal: SV40 polyadenylation signal
   4501..4517    -  protein_bind   lac operator: The lac repressor binds to the lac operator to inhibit transcription in E. coli. This inhibition can be relieved by adding lactose or isopropyl-β-D-thiogalactopyranoside (IPTG). lac repressor encoded by lacI
   4525..4555    -  promoter       lac promoter: promoter for the E. coli lac operon
   4570..4591    -  protein_bind   CAP binding site: CAP binding activates transcription in the presence of cAMP. E. coli catabolite activator protein
   4604..4696    -  CDS            lacI (fragment): lac repressor; lacI; The lac repressor binds to the lac operator to inhibit transcription in E. coli. This inhibition can be relieved by adding lactose or isopropyl-β-D-thiogalactopyranoside (IPTG).
   4879..5464    -  rep_origin     ori: high-copy-number ColE1/pMB1/pBR322/pUC origin of replication
   5635..6495    -  CDS            AmpR: β-lactamase; bla; confers resistance to ampicillin, carbenicillin, and related antibiotics
   6496..6600    -  promoter       AmpR promoter: bla
