>Addgene plasmid #161753 | pcDNA3.1(+)-ExRai-AKAR2 | addgene full sequence | sequence record 317683 | Addgene NGS Result
CTGACGTCGACGGATCGGGAGATCTCCCGATCCCCTATGGTGCACTCTCAGTACAATCTGCTCTGATGCC
GCATAGTTAAGCCAGTATCTGCTCCCTGCTTGTGTGTTGGAGGTCGCTGAGTAGTGCGCGAGCAAAATTT
AAGCTACAACAAGGCAAGGCTTGACCGACAATTGCATGAAGAATCTGCTTAGGGTTAGGCGTTTTGCGCT
GCTTCGCGATGTACGGGCCAGATATACGCGTTGACATTGATTATTGACTAGTTATTAATAGTAATCAATT
ACGGGGTCATTAGTTCATAGCCCATATATGGAGTTCCGCGTTACATAACTTACGGTAAATGGCCCGCCTG
GCTGACCGCCCAACGACCCCCGCCCATTGACGTCAATAATGACGTATGTTCCCATAGTAACGCCAATAGG
GACTTTCCATTGACGTCAATGGGTGGAGTATTTACGGTAAACTGCCCACTTGGCAGTACATCAAGTGTAT
CATATGCCAAGTACGCCCCCTATTGACGTCAATGACGGTAAATGGCCCGCCTGGCATTATGCCCAGTACA
TGACCTTATGGGACTTTCCTACTTGGCAGTACATCTACGTATTAGTCATCGCTATTACCATGGTGATGCG
GTTTTGGCAGTACATCAATGGGCGTGGATAGCGGTTTGACTCACGGGGATTTCCAAGTCTCCACCCCATT
GACGTCAATGGGAGTTTGTTTTGGCACCAAAATCAACGGGACTTTCCAAAATGTCGTAACAACTCCGCCC
CATTGACGCAAATGGGCGGTAGGCGTGTACGGTGGGAGGTCTATATAAGCAGAGCTCTCTGGCTAACTAG
AGAACCCACTGCTTACTGGCTTATCGAAATTAATACGACTCACTATAGGGAGACCCAAGCTGGCTAGCGT
TTAAACTTAAGCTTGCGGCCGCCACCGGATCCCATGCTGCGTCGCGCCACCCTGGTGGACGGCGGCACCG
GCGGCAGCGAGCTCAGCTTCTGCAACGTCTATATCAAGGCCGACAAGCAGAAGAACGGCATCAAGGCGAA
CTTCAAGATCCGCCACAACATCGAGGACGGCGGCGTGCAGCTCGCCTACCACTACCAGCAGAACACCCCC
ATCGGCGACGGCCCCGTGCTGCTGCCCGACAACCACTACCTGAGCGTGCAGTCCAAACTTTCGAAAGACC
CCAACGAGAAGCGCGATCACATGGTCCTGCTGGAGTTCGTGACCGCCGCCGGGATCACTCTCGGCATGGA
CGAGCTGTACAAGGGCGGTACCGGAGGGAGCATGGTGAGCAAGGGCGAGGAGCTGTTCACCGGGGTGGTG
CCCATCCTGGTCGAGCTGGACGGCGACGTAAACGGCCACAAGTTCAGCGTGTCCGGCGAGGGTGAGGGCG
ATGCCACCTACGGCAAGCTGACCCTGAAGTTCATCTGCACCACCGGCAAGCTGCCCGTGCCCTGGCCCAC
CCTCGTGACCACCCTGACCTACGGCGTGCAGTGCTTCAGCCGCTACCCCGACCACATGAAGCAGCACGAC
TTCTTCAAGTCCGCCATGCCCGAAGGCTACATCCAGGAGCGCACCATCTTCTTCAAGGACGACGGCAACT
ACAAGACCCGCGCCGAGGTGAAGTTCGAGGGCGACACCCTGGTGAACCGCATCGAGCTGAAGGGCATCGA
CTTCAAGGAGGACGGCAACATCCTGGGGCACAAGCTGGAGTACAACTTGCTGCATAAGTTTTCTCAAGAA
CAGATCGGCGAAAACATTGTGTGCAGGGTCATTTGTACCACGGGTCAAATTCCCATCCGAGATTTGTCAG
CTGATATTTCACAAGTGCTTAAGGAAAAACGATCCATAAAGAAAGTTTGGACATTTGGTAGAAACCCAGC
CTGTGACTATCATTTAGGAAACATTTCAAGACTGTCAAATAAGCATTTCCAAATACTACTAGGAGAAGAC
GGTAACCTTTTATTGAATGACATTTCCACTAATGGGACCTGGTTAAATGGGCAAAAAGTCGAGAAGAACA
GCAATCAGTTACTGTCTCAAGGTGATGAAATAACCGTTGGTGTAGGCGTGGAATCAGATATTTTATCTCT
GGTCATTTTCATAAACGACAAATTTAAGCAGTGCCTCGAGCAGAACAAAGTTGATCGCTAAGAATTCTGC
AGATATCCAGCACAGTGGCGGCCGCTCGAGTCTAGAGGGCCCGTTTAAACCCGCTGATCAGCCTCGACTG
TGCCTTCTAGTTGCCAGCCATCTGTTGTTTGCCCCTCCCCCGTGCCTTCCTTGACCCTGGAAGGTGCCAC
TCCCACTGTCCTTTCCTAATAAAATGAGGAAATTGCATCGCATTGTCTGAGTAGGTGTCATTCTATTCTG
GGGGGTGGGGTGGGGCAGGACAGCAAGGGGGAGGATTGGGAAGACAATAGCAGGCATGCTGGGGATGCGG
TGGGCTCTATGGCTTCTGAGGCGGAAAGAACCAGCTGGGGCTCTAGGGGGTATCCCC
[124 nt withheld, positions 2508-2631]
C
[91 nt withheld, positions 2633-2723]
A
[49 nt withheld, positions 2725-2773]
CCTTTGACGTTGGAGTCCACGTTCTTT
[37 nt withheld, positions 2801-2837]
ACCCTATCTCGGTCTATTCTTTTGATTTATAAGGGATTTTGCCGATTTCGGCCTATTGGTTAAAAAATGA
GCTGATTTAACAAAAATTTAACGCGAATTAATTCTGTGGAATGTGTGTCAGTTAGGGTGTGGAAAGTCCC
CAGGCTCCCCAGCAGGCAGAAGTATGCAAAGCATGCATCTCAATTAGTCAGCAACCAGGTGTGGAAAGTC
CCCAGGCTCCCCAGCAGGCAGAAGTATGCAAAGCATGCATCTCAATTAGTCAGCAACCATAGTCCCGCCC
CTAACTCCGCCCATCCCGCCCCTAACTCCGCCCAGTTCCGCCCATTCTCCGCCCCATGGCTGACTAATTT
TTTTTATTTATGCAGAGGCCGAGGCCGCCTCTGCCTCTGAGCTATTCCAGAAGTAGTGAGGAGGCTTTTT
TGGAGGCCTAGGCTTTTGCAAAAAGCTCCCGGGAGCTTGTATATCCATTTTCGGATCTGATCAAGAGACA
GGATGAGGATCGTTTCGCATGATTGAACAAGATGGATTGCACGCAGGTTCTCCGGCCGCTTGGGTGGAGA
GGCTATTCGGCTATGACTGGGCACAACAGACAATCGGCTGCTCTGATGCCGCCGTGTTCCGGCTGTCAGC
GCAGGGGCGCCCGGTTCTTTTTGTCAAGACCGACCTGTCCGGTGCCCTGAATGAACTGCAGGACGAGGCA
GCGCGGCTATCGTGGCTGGCCACGACGGGCGTTCCTTGCGCAGCTGTGCTCGACGTTGTCACTGAAGCGG
GAAGGGACTGGCTGCTATTGGGCGAAGTGCCGGGGCAGGATCTCCTGTCATCTCACCTTGCTCCTGCCGA
GAAAGTATCCATCATGGCTGATGCAATGCGGCGGCTGCATACGCTTGATCCGGCTACCTGCCCATTCGAC
CACCAAGCGAAACATCGCATCGAGCGAGCACGTACTCGGATGGAAGCCGGTCTTGTCGATCAGGATGATC
TGGACGAAGAGCATCAGGGGCTCGCGCCAGCCGAACTGTTCGCCAGGCTCAAGGCGCGCATGCCCGACGG
CGAGGATCTCGTCGTGACCCATGGCGATGCCTGCTTGCCGAATATCATGGTGGAAAATGGCCGCTTTTCT
GGATTCATCGACTGTGGCCGGCTGGGTGTGGCGGACCGCTATCAGGACATAGCGTTGGCTACCCGTGATA
TTGCTGAAGAGCTTGGCGGCGAATGGGCTGACCGCTTCCTCGTGCTTTACGGTATCGCCGCTCCCGATTC
GCAGCGCATCGCCTTCTATCGCCTTCTTGACGAGTTCTTCTGAGCGGGACTCTGGGGTTCGAAATGACCG
ACCAAGCGACGCCCAACCTGCCATCACGAGATTTCGATTCCACCGCCGCCTTCTATGAAAGGTTGGGCTT
CGGAATCGTTTTCCGGGACGCCGGCTGGATGATCCTCCAGCGCGGGGATCTCATGCTGGAGTTCTTCGCC
CACCCCAACTTGTTTATTGCAGCTTATAATGGTTACAAATAAAGCAATAGCATCACAAATTTCACAAATA
AAGCATTTTTTTCACTGCATTCTAGTTGTGGTTTGTCCAAACTCATCAATGTATCTTATCATGTCTGTAT
ACCGTCGACCTCTAGCTAGAGCTTGGCGTAATCATGGTCATAGCTGTTTCCTGTGTGAAATTGTTATCCG
CTCACAATTCCACACAACATACGAGCCGGAAGCATAAAGTGTAAAGCCTGGGGTGCCTAATGAGTGAGCT
AACTCACATTAATTGCGTTGCGCTCACTGCCCGCTTTCCAGTCGGGAAACCTGTCGTGCCAGCTGCATTA
ATGAATCGGCCAACGCGCGGGGAGAGGCGGTTTGCGTATTGGGCGCTCTTCCGCTTCCTCGCTCACTGAC
TCGCTGCGCTCGGTCGTTCGGCTGCGGCGAGCGGTATCAGCTCACTCAAAGGCGGTAATACGGTTATCCA
CAGAATCAGGGGATAACGCAGGAAAGAACATGTGAGCAAAAGGCCAGCAAAAGGCCAGGAACCGTAAAAA
GGCCGCGTTGCTGGCGTTTTTCCATAGGCTCCGCCCCCCTGACGAGCATCACAAAAATCGACGCTCAAGT
CAGAGGTGGCGAAACCCGACAGGACTATAAAGATACCAGGCGTTTCCCCCTGGAAGCTCCCTCGTGCGCT
CTCCTGTTCCGACCCTGCCGCTTACCGGATACCTGTCCGCCTTTCTCCCTTCGGGAAGCGTGGCGCTTTC
TCATAGCTCACGCTGTAGGTATCTCAGTTCGGTGTAGGTCGTTCGCTCCAAGCTGGGCTGTGTGCACGAA
CCCCCCGTTCAGCCCGACCGCTGCGCCTTATCCGGTAACTATCGTCTTGAGTCCAACCCGGTAAGACACG
ACTTATCGCCACTGGCAGCAGCCACTGGTAACAGGATTAGCAGAGCGAGGTATGTAGGCGGTGCTACAGA
GTTCTTGAAGTGGTGGCCTAACTACGGCTACACTAGAAGAACAGTATTTGGTATCTGCGCTCTGCTGAAG
CCAGTTACCTTCGGAAAAAGAGTTGGTAGCTCTTGATCCGGCAAACAAACCACCGCTGGTAGCGGTGGTT
TTTTTGTTTGCAAGCAGCAGATTACGCGCAGAAAAAAAGGATCTCAAGAAGATCCTTTGATCTTTTCTAC
GGGGTCTGACGCTCAGTGGAACGAAAACTCACGTTAAGGGATTTTGGTCATGAGATTATCAAAAAGGATC
TTCACCTAGATCCTTTTAAATTAAAAATGAAGTTTTAAATCAATCTAAAGTATATATGAGTAAACTTGGT
CTGACAGTTACCAATGCTTAATCAGTGAGGCACCTATCTCAGCGATCTGTCTATTTCGTTCATCCATAGT
TGCCTGACTCCCCGTCGTGTAGATAACTACGATACGGGAGGGCTTACCATCTGGCCCCAGTGCTGCAATG
ATACCGCGAGACCCACGCTCACCGGCTCCAGATTTATCAGCAATAAACCAGCCAGCCGGAAGGGCCGAGC
GCAGAAGTGGTCCTGCAACTTTATCCGCCTCCATCCAGTCTATTAATTGTTGCCGGGAAGCTAGAGTAAG
TAGTTCGCCAGTTAATAGTTTGCGCAACGTTGTTGCCATTGCTACAGGCATCGTGGTGTCACGCTCGTCG
TTTGGTATGGCTTCATTCAGCTCCGGTTCCCAACGATCAAGGCGAGTTACATGATCCCCCATGTTGTGCA
AAAAAGCGGTTAGCTCCTTCGGTCCTCCGATCGTTGTCAGAAGTAAGTTGGCCGCAGTGTTATCACTCAT
GGTTATGGCAGCACTGCATAATTCTCTTACTGTCATGCCATCCGTAAGATGCTTTTCTGTGACTGGTGAG
TACTCAACCAAGTCATTCTGAGAATAGTGTATGCGGCGACCGAGTTGCTCTTGCCCGGCGTCAATACGGG
ATAATACCGCGCCACATAGCAGAACTTTAAAAGTGCTCATCATTGGAAAACGTTCTTCGGGGCGAAAACT
CTCAAGGATCTTACCGCTGTTGAGATCCAGTTCGATGTAACCCACTCGTGCACCCAACTGATCTTCAGCA
TCTTTTACTTTCACCAGCGTTTCTGGGTGAGCAAAAACAGGAAGGCAAAATGCCGCAAAAAAGGGAATAA
GGGCGACACGGAAATGTTGAATACTCATACTCTTCCTTTTTCAATATTATTGAAGCATTTATCAGGGTTA
TTGTCTCATGAGCGGATACATATTTGAATGTATTTAGAAAAATAAACAAATAGGGGTTCCGCGCACATTT
CCCCGAAAAGTGCCAC
Features (pLannotate 1.2.2; 21 found; start..end, strand, type, name):
     36..88      -  misc_feature   bom (fragment): basis of mobility region from pBR322
    243..622     +  enhancer       CMV enhancer: human cytomegalovirus immediate early enhancer
    623..826     +  promoter       CMV promoter: human cytomegalovirus (CMV) immediate early promoter
    822..855     +  LTR            5' LTR (truncated) (fragment): truncated 5' long terminal repeat (LTR) from HIV-1
    871..889     +  promoter       T7 promoter: promoter for bacteriophage T7 RNA polymerase
   1004..1726    +  CDS            cEGFP: cEGFP is a basic (constitutively fluorescent) green fluorescent protein published in 2008, derived from Aequorea victoria.
   1727..2158    +  CDS            RAD53 (fragment): RAD53_YEAST - Also known as MEC2, SAD1, SPK1. Experimental evidence at protein level: Swiss-Prot protein existence level 1. Controls S-phase checkpoint as well as G1 and G2 DNA damage checkpoints. Phosphorylates proteins on serine, threonine, and tyrosine. Prevents entry into anaphase and mitotic exit after DNA damage via regulation of the Polo kinase CDC5. Seems to be involved in the phosphorylation of RPH1. From Saccharomyces cerevisiae (strain ATCC 204508 / S288c) (Baker's yeast).
   2238..2462    +  polyA_signal   bGH poly(A) signal: bovine growth hormone polyadenylation signal
   2466..2487    +  promoter       SV40 promoter (fragment): SV40 enhancer and early promoter
   2508..2936    +  rep_origin     f1 ori (sequence partly withheld): f1 bacteriophage origin of replication; arrow indicates direction of (+) strand synthesis
   2950..3279    +  promoter       SV40 promoter: SV40 enhancer and early promoter
   3346..4137    +  CDS            neo: KKA2_KLEPN - Also known as kan, nptII. Experimental evidence at protein level: Swiss-Prot protein existence level 1. Resistance to kanamycin, neomycin, paromomycin, ribostamycin, butirosin and gentamicin B. From Klebsiella pneumoniae.
   4161..4319    +  CDS            ble (fragment): BLE_KLEPN - Experimental evidence at protein level: Swiss-Prot protein existence level 1. Binding protein with a strong affinity to the bleomycin family of antibiotics. Binds to CL990; an antimitotic-antibiotic compound. From Klebsiella pneumoniae.
   4314..4435    +  polyA_signal   SV40 poly(A) signal: SV40 polyadenylation signal
   4508..4524    -  protein_bind   lac operator: The lac repressor binds to the lac operator to inhibit transcription in E. coli. This inhibition can be relieved by adding lactose or isopropyl-β-D-thiogalactopyranoside (IPTG). lac repressor encoded by lacI
   4532..4562    -  promoter       lac promoter: promoter for the E. coli lac operon
   4577..4598    -  protein_bind   CAP binding site: CAP binding activates transcription in the presence of cAMP. E. coli catabolite activator protein
   4611..4703    -  CDS            lacI (fragment): lac repressor; lacI; The lac repressor binds to the lac operator to inhibit transcription in E. coli. This inhibition can be relieved by adding lactose or isopropyl-β-D-thiogalactopyranoside (IPTG).
   4886..5474    -  rep_origin     ori: high-copy-number ColE1/pMB1/pBR322/pUC origin of replication
   5645..6505    -  CDS            AmpR: β-lactamase; bla; confers resistance to ampicillin, carbenicillin, and related antibiotics
   6506..6610    -  promoter       AmpR promoter: bla
