[The description below was written by a language model from this plasmid's Addgene catalogue record and pLannotate feature annotations shown in this document.]
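Description:
pcDNA3.1(+)-ExRai-AKAR2 is a mammalian expression plasmid built on the Invitrogen pcDNA3.1(+) backbone, carrying a synthetic, genetically encoded biosensor for protein kinase A (PKA) activity. It is maintained in E. coli as a high-copy plasmid through a ColE1/pUC-type origin with ampicillin resistance (AmpR under its own bla promoter). It also carries an f1 origin for single-stranded DNA production. For mammalian cells, an SV40 early promoter drives a neomycin phosphotransferase gene terminated by the SV40 poly(A) signal, allowing G418 selection of stable transfectants. Short annotated hits to an HIV-1 LTR, ble, lacI and lac promoter/operator elements are fragments of ordinary backbone sequence rather than functional parts of the design.

The roughly 1.2 kb ExRai-AKAR2 insert sits between BamHI and EcoRI sites, downstream of the CMV immediate-early enhancer/promoter and upstream of the bovine growth hormone polyadenylation signal. A T7 promoter lies between the CMV promoter and the insert. The automated annotation splits the open reading frame into a GFP-derived segment (labelled cEGFP) followed directly by a fragment of yeast RAD53. This fits a kinase activity reporter in which a phosphoamino acid-binding domain taken from Rad53 is fused to a fluorescent protein, so that phosphorylation of a PKA substrate motif alters the fluorophore's excitation properties. The substrate peptide itself is not separately annotated, and the exact domain boundaries are not stated in the record. The readout is excitation-ratiometric, and the stated purpose is monitoring PKA activity in living cells and in vivo. The depositor and repository sequences yield essentially identical feature maps, differing by only a couple of nucleotides in total length.
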