Addgene plasmid #161753: pcDNA3.1(+)-ExRai-AKAR2
Purpose: Enhanced excitation-ratiometric biosensor for monitoring Protein Kinase A activity in living cells and in vivo.
Depositing lab: Jin Zhang. Depositing organization: University of California, San Diego (UCSD). Publication: An ultrasensitive biosensor for high-resolution kinase activity imaging in awake mice. Zhang JF, Liu B, Hong I, Mo A, Roth RH, Tenner B, Lin W, Zhang JZ, Molina RS, Drobizhev M, Hughes TE, Tian L, Huganir RL, Mehta S, Zhang J. Nat Chem Biol. 2020 Sep 28. pii: 10.1038/s41589-020-00660-y. doi: 10.1038/s41589-020-00660-y. PubMed 32989297.
Backbone
  Vector backbone: pcDNA3.1+
  Backbone manufacturer: Invitrogen
  Backbone size w/o insert (bp): 5513
  Total vector size (bp): 6631
  Vector type: Mammalian Expression
  Selectable markers: Neomycin (select with G418)
Growth in bacteria
  Bacterial resistance: Ampicillin, 100 μg/mL
  Growth temperature: 37°C
  Growth strain: DH5alpha
  Copy number: High Copy
Gene/Insert
  Gene/Insert name: ExRai-AKAR2
  Species: Synthetic
  Insert size (bp): 1218
  Promoter: CMV
  Cloning method: Restriction Enzyme; 5′ cloning site BamHI (not destroyed); 3′ cloning site EcoRI (not destroyed)
  Sequencing primers: 5′ CMV forward; 3′ BGH reverse
Terms and licenses: Academic/Nonprofit Terms; Industry Terms: Not Available to Industry
How to cite: pcDNA3.1(+)-ExRai-AKAR2 was a gift from Jin Zhang (Addgene plasmid # 161753 ; http://n2t.net/addgene:161753 ; RRID:Addgene_161753)
